>Addgene plasmid #41082 | FUW-TetO-Wt1 | addgene full sequence | sequence record 139738 | Addgene NGS Result
ACAGCAGAGATCCAGTTTGGTTAGATCTCGAGTTTACCACTCCCTATCAGTGATAGAGAAAAGTGAAAGT
CGAGTTTACCACTCCCTATCAGTGATAGAGAAAAGTGAAAGTCGAGTTTACCACTCCCTATCAGTGATAG
AGAAAAGTGAAAGTCGAGTTTACCACTCCCTATCAGTGATAGAGAAAAGTGAAAGTCGAGTTTACCACTC
CCTATCAGTGATAGAGAAAAGTGAAAGTCGAGCTCGGTACCCGGGTCGAGGTAGGCGTGTACGGTGGGAG
GCCTATATAAGCAGAGCTCGTTTAGTGAACCGTCAGATCGCCTGGAGACGCCATCCACGCTGTTTTGACC
TCCATAGAAGACACCGGGACCGATCCAGCCTCCGCGGCCCCGAATTCGCCCTTCTGGACTTCCTCCTGTC
GCAGGAGCCGGCTTCCACGTGTGTCCCGGAGCCGGCGTCTCAGCACACGCTCCGCCGGGAGCCCGGGTGC
GTCCAGCAGCCGGAGCAACCTGGGGACCGAGGCCCCCGGAGCGCCTGGGCCAAGTCCAGCGCCGAGAATC
CGCAGGATCGCAGGAGCGGAGAACCGTCCGCATCCGAGCCGCACCTCATGGGTTCCGACGTGCGGGACCT
GAACGCGCTGCTGCCCGCTGTGCCTCCGCCGCCACCCCACTCCTTCATCAAACAGGAGCCCAGCTGGGGC
GGCGCCGAGCCACACGAGGAGCAGTGCCTGAGCGCCTTCACCTTGCACTTCTCGGGCCAGTTCACCGGTA
CAGCCGGGGCCTGTCGCTACGGACCCTTCGGTCCTCCCCCGCCCAGCCAGGCGTCCTCGGGCCAGGCCAG
GATGTTCCCCAATGCGCCCTACCTGCCCAGCTGCCTGGAGAGCCAGCCTACCATCCGCAACCAAGGATAC
AGCACGGTCACTTTCGACGGGGCGCCCAGCTATGGCCACACGCCCTCGCATCACGCGGCGCAGTTCCCCA
ACCATTCCTTCAAACACGAGGACCCCATGGGCCAGCAGGGCTCGCTGGGCGAGCAGCAGTACTCCGTGCC
ACCTCCGGTGTATGGCTGCCACACCCCTACTGACAGTTGCACAGGCAGCCAGGCCCTGCTCCTGAGGACG
CCCTACAGCAGTGACAATTTATACCAAATGACCTCCCAGCTTGAATGCATGACCTGGAATCAGATGAACC
TAGGAGCTACCTTAAAGGGAATGGCTGCTGGGAGCTCCAGCTCAGTGAAATGGACAGAAGGGCAGAGCAA
CCACGGCACAGGGTACGAGAGTGAGAACCACACGGCCCCCATCCTCTGTGGTGCCCAGTACAGAATACAC
ACCCACGGGGTCTTCCGAGGCATTCAGGATGTGCGGCGTGTATCTGGAGTGGCCCCAACTCTTGTCCGGT
CAGCATCTGAAACCAGTGAGAAACGTCCTTTCATGTGTGCATACCCAGGCTGCAATAAGAGATATTTTAA
GCTGTCCCACTTACAGATGCATAGCCGGAAGCACACTGGTGAGAAACCATACCAGTGTGACTTCAAGGAC
TGCGAGAGAAGGTTTTCTCGCTCAGACCAGCTCAAAAGACACCAAAGGAGACACACAGGTGTGAAACCAT
TCCAGTGTAAAACTTGTCAGCGAAAGTTTTCCCGGTCCGACCATCTGAAGACCCACACCAGGACTCATAC
AGGTGAAAAGCCCTTCAGCTGTCGGTGGCACAGTTGTCAGAAAAAGTTTGCGCGCTCAGACGAATTGGTC
CGCCATCACAACATGCATCAGAGAAACATGACCAAACTCCAGCTGGCGCTTTGAAAGGGCGAATTCGATA
TCAAGCTTATCGATAATCAACCTCTGGATTACAAAATTTGTGAAAGATTGACTGGTATTCTTAACTATGT
TGCTCCTTTTACGCTATGTGGATACGCTGCTTTAATGCCTTTGTATCATGCTATTGCTTCCCGTATGGCT
TTCATTTTCTCCTCCTTGTATAAATCCTGGTTGCTGTCTCTTTATGAGGAGTTGTGGCCCGTTGTCAGGC
AACGTGGCGTGGTGTGCACTGTGTTTGCTGACGCAACCCCCACTGGTTGGGGCATTGCCACCACCTGTCA
GCTCCTTTCCGGGACTTTCGCTTTCCCCCTCCCTATTGCCACGGCGGAACTCATCGCCGCCTGCCTTGCC
CGCTGCTGGACAGGGGCTCGGCTGTTGGGCACTGACAATTCCGTGGTGTTGTCGGGGAAATCATCGTCCT
TTCCTTGGCTGCTCGCCTGTGTTGCCACCTGGATTCTGCGCGGGACGTCCTTCTGCTACGTCCCTTCGGC
CCTCAATCCAGCGGACCTTCCTTCCCGCGGCCTGCTGCCGGCTCTGCGGCCTCTTCCGCGTCTTCGCCTT
CGCCCTCAGACGAGTCGGATCTCCCTTTGGGCCGCCTCCCCGCATCGATACCGTCGACCTCGAGACCTAG
AAAAACATGGAGCAATCACAAGTAGCAATACAGCAGCTACCAATGCTGATTGTGCCTGGCTAGAAGCACA
AGAGGAGGAGGAGGTGGGTTTTCCAGTCACACCTCAGGTACCTTTAAGACCAATGACTTACAAGGCAGCT
GTAGATCTTAGCCACTTTTTAAAAGAAAAGGGGGGACTGGAAGGGCTAATTCACTCCCAACGAAGACAAG
ATATCCTTGATCTGTGGATCTACCACACACAAGGCTACTTCCCTGATTGGCAGAACTACACACCAGGGCC
AGGGATCAGATATCCACTGACCTTTGGATGGTGCTACAAGCTAGTACCAGTTGAGCAAGAGAAGGTAGAA
GAAGCCAATGAAGGAGAGAACACCCGCTTGTTACACCCTGTGAGCCTGCATGGGATGGATGACCCGGAGA
GAGAAGTATTAGAGTGGAGGTTTGACAGCCGCCTAGCATTTCATCACATGGCCCGAGAGCTGCATCCGGA
CTGTACTGGGTCTCTCTGGTTAGACCAGATCTGAGCCTGGGAGCTCTCTGGCTAACTAGGGAACCCACTG
CTTAAGCCTCAATAAAGCTTGCCTTGAGTGCTTCAAGTAGTGTGTGCCCGTCTGTTGTGTGACTCTGGTA
ACTAGAGATCCCTCAGACCCTTTTAGTCAGTGTGGAAAATCTCTAGCAGGGCCCGTTTAAACCCGCTGAT
CAGCCTCGACTGTGCCTTCTAGTTGCCAGCCATCTGTTGTTTGCCCCTCCCCCGTGCCTTCCTTGACCCT
GGAAGGTGCCACTCCCACTGTCCTTTCCTAATAAAATGAGGAAATTGCATCGCATTGTCTGAGTAGGTGT
CATTCTATTCTGGGGGGTGGGGTGGGGCAGGACAGCAAGGGGGAGGATTGGGAAGACAATAGCAGGCATG
CTGGGGATGCGGTGGGCTCTATGGCTTCTGAGGCGGAAAGAACCAGCTGGGGCTCTAGGGGGTATCCCC
[124 nt withheld, positions 3430-3553]
C
[91 nt withheld, positions 3555-3645]
A
[49 nt withheld, positions 3647-3695]
CCTTTGACGTTGGAGTCCACGTTCTTT
[37 nt withheld, positions 3723-3759]
ACCCTATCTCGGTCTATTCTTTTGATTTATAAGGGATTTTGCCGATTTCGGCCTATTGGTTAAAAAATGA
GCTGATTTAACAAAAATTTAACGCGAATTAATTCTGTGGAATGTGTGTCAGTTAGGGTGTGGAAAGTCCC
CAGGCTCCCCAGCAGGCAGAAGTATGCAAAGCATGCATCTCAATTAGTCAGCAACCAGGTGTGGAAAGTC
CCCAGGCTCCCCAGCAGGCAGAAGTATGCAAAGCATGCATCTCAATTAGTCAGCAACCATAGTCCCGCCC
CTAACTCCGCCCATCCCGCCCCTAACTCCGCCCAGTTCCGCCCATTCTCCGCCCCATGGCTGACTAATTT
TTTTTATTTATGCAGAGGCCGAGGCCGCCTCTGCCTCTGAGCTATTCCAGAAGTAGTGAGGAGGCTTTTT
TGGAGGCCTAGGCTTTTGCAAAAAGCTCCCGGGAGCTTGTATATCCATTTTCGGATCTGATCAGCACGTG
TTGACAATTAATCATCGGCATAGTATATCGGCATAGTATAATACGACAAGGTGAGGAACTAAACCATGGC
CAAGTTGACCAGTGCCGTTCCGGTGCTCACCGCGCGCGACGTCGCCGGAGCGGTCGAGTTCTGGACCGAC
CGGCTCGGGTTCTCCCGGGACTTCGTGGAGGACGACTTCGCCGGTGTGGTCCGGGACGACGTGACCCTGT
TCATCAGCGCGGTCCAGGACCAGGTGGTGCCGGACAACACCCTGGCCTGGGTGTGGGTGCGCGGCCTGGA
CGAGCTGTACGCCGAGTGGTCGGAGGTCGTGTCCACGAACTTCCGGGACGCCTCCGGGCCGGCCATGACC
GAGATCGGCGAGCAGCCGTGGGGGCGGGAGTTCGCCCTGCGCGACCCGGCCGGCAACTGCGTGCACTTCG
TGGCCGAGGAGCAGGACTGACACGTGCTACGAGATTTCGATTCCACCGCCGCCTTCTATGAAAGGTTGGG
CTTCGGAATCGTTTTCCGGGACGCCGGCTGGATGATCCTCCAGCGCGGGGATCTCATGCTGGAGTTCTTC
GCCCACCCCAACTTGTTTATTGCAGCTTATAATGGTTACAAATAAAGCAATAGCATCACAAATTTCACAA
ATAAAGCATTTTTTTCACTGCATTCTAGTTGTGGTTTGTCCAAACTCATCAATGTATCTTATCATGTCTG
TATACCGTCGACCTCTAGCTAGAGCTTGGCGTAATCATGGTCATAGCTGTTTCCTGTGTGAAATTGTTAT
CCGCTCACAATTCCACACAACATACGAGCCGGAAGCATAAAGTGTAAAGCCTGGGGTGCCTAATGAGTGA
GCTAACTCACATTAATTGCGTTGCGCTCACTGCCCGCTTTCCAGTCGGGAAACCTGTCGTGCCAGCTGCA
TTAATGAATCGGCCAACGCGCGGGGAGAGGCGGTTTGCGTATTGGGCGCTCTTCCGCTTCCTCGCTCACT
GACTCGCTGCGCTCGGTCGTTCGGCTGCGGCGAGCGGTATCAGCTCACTCAAAGGCGGTAATACGGTTAT
CCACAGAATCAGGGGATAACGCAGGAAAGAACATGTGAGCAAAAGGCCAGCAAAAGGCCAGGAACCGTAA
AAAGGCCGCGTTGCTGGCGTTTTTCCATAGGCTCCGCCCCCCTGACGAGCATCACAAAAATCGACGCTCA
AGTCAGAGGTGGCGAAACCCGACAGGACTATAAAGATACCAGGCGTTTCCCCCTGGAAGCTCCCTCGTGC
GCTCTCCTGTTCCGACCCTGCCGCTTACCGGATACCTGTCCGCCTTTCTCCCTTCGGGAAGCGTGGCGCT
TTCTCATAGCTCACGCTGTAGGTATCTCAGTTCGGTGTAGGTCGTTCGCTCCAAGCTGGGCTGTGTGCAC
GAACCCCCCGTTCAGCCCGACCGCTGCGCCTTATCCGGTAACTATCGTCTTGAGTCCAACCCGGTAAGAC
ACGACTTATCGCCACTGGCAGCAGCCACTGGTAACAGGATTAGCAGAGCGAGGTATGTAGGCGGTGCTAC
AGAGTTCTTGAAGTGGTGGCCTAACTACGGCTACACTAGAAGAACAGTATTTGGTATCTGCGCTCTGCTG
AAGCCAGTTACCTTCGGAAAAAGAGTTGGTAGCTCTTGATCCGGCAAACAAACCACCGCTGGTAGCGGTG
GTTTTTTTGTTTGCAAGCAGCAGATTACGCGCAGAAAAAAAGGATCTCAAGAAGATCCTTTGATCTTTTC
TACGGGGTCTGACGCTCAGTGGAACGAAAACTCACGTTAAGGGATTTTGGTCATGAGATTATCAAAAAGG
ATCTTCACCTAGATCCTTTTAAATTAAAAATGAAGTTTTAAATCAATCTAAAGTATATATGAGTAAACTT
GGTCTGACAGTTACCAATGCTTAATCAGTGAGGCACCTATCTCAGCGATCTGTCTATTTCGTTCATCCAT
AGTTGCCTGACTCCCCGTCGTGTAGATAACTACGATACGGGAGGGCTTACCATCTGGCCCCAGTGCTGCA
ATGATACCGCGAGACCCACGCTCACCGGCTCCAGATTTATCAGCAATAAACCAGCCAGCCGGAAGGGCCG
AGCGCAGAAGTGGTCCTGCAACTTTATCCGCCTCCATCCAGTCTATTAATTGTTGCCGGGAAGCTAGAGT
AAGTAGTTCGCCAGTTAATAGTTTGCGCAACGTTGTTGCCATTGCTACAGGCATCGTGGTGTCACGCTCG
TCGTTTGGTATGGCTTCATTCAGCTCCGGTTCCCAACGATCAAGGCGAGTTACATGATCCCCCATGTTGT
GCAAAAAAGCGGTTAGCTCCTTCGGTCCTCCGATCGTTGTCAGAAGTAAGTTGGCCGCAGTGTTATCACT
CATGGTTATGGCAGCACTGCATAATTCTCTTACTGTCATGCCATCCGTAAGATGCTTTTCTGTGACTGGT
GAGTACTCAACCAAGTCATTCTGAGAATAGTGTATGCGGCGACCGAGTTGCTCTTGCCCGGCGTCAATAC
GGGATAATACCGCGCCACATAGCAGAACTTTAAAAGTGCTCATCATTGGAAAACGTTCTTCGGGGCGAAA
ACTCTCAAGGATCTTACCGCTGTTGAGATCCAGTTCGATGTAACCCACTCGTGCACCCAACTGATCTTCA
GCATCTTTTACTTTCACCAGCGTTTCTGGGTGAGCAAAAACAGGAAGGCAAAATGCCGCAAAAAAGGGAA
TAAGGGCGACACGGAAATGTTGAATACTCATACTCTTCCTTTTTCAATATTATTGAAGCATTTATCAGGG
TTATTGTCTCATGAGCGGATACATATTTGAATGTATTTAGAAAAATAAACAAATAGGGGTTCCGCGCACA
TTTCCCCGAAAAGTGCCACCTGACGTCGACGGATCGGGAGATCTCCCGATCCCCTATGGTGCACTCTCAG
TACAATCTGCTCTGATGCCGCATAGTTAAGCCAGTATCTGCTCCCTGCTTGTGTGTTGGAGGTCGCTGAG
TAGTGCGCGAGCAAAATTTAAGCTACAACAAGGCAAGGCTTGACCGACAATTGCATGAAGAATCTGCTTA
GGGTTAGGCGTTTTGCGCTGCTTCGCGATGTACGGGCCAGATATACGCGTTGACATTGATTATTGACTAG
TTATTAATAGTAATCAATTACGGGGTCATTAGTTCATAGCCCATATATGGAGTTCCGCGTTACATAACTT
ACGGTAAATGGCCCGCCTGGCTGACCGCCCAACGACCCCCGCCCATTGACGTCAATAATGACGTATGTTC
CCATAGTAACGCCAATAGGGACTTTCCATTGACGTCAATGGGTGGAGTATTTACGGTAAACTGCCCACTT
GGCAGTACATCAAGTGTATCATATGCCAAGTACGCCCCCTATTGACGTCAATGACGGTAAATGGCCCGCC
TGGCATTATGCCCAGTACATGACCTTATGGGACTTTCCTACTTGGCAGTACATCTACGTATTAGTCATCG
CTATTACCATGGTGATGCGGTTTTGGCAGTACATCAATGGGCGTGGATAGCGGTTTGACTCACGGGGATT
TCCAAGTCTCCACCCCATTGACGTCAATGGGAGTTTGTTTTGGCACCAAAATCAACGGGACTTTCCAAAA
TGTCGTAACAACTCCGCCCCATTGACGCAAATGGGCGGTAGGCGTGTACGGTGGGAGGTCTATATAAGCA
GCGCGTTTTGCCTGTACTGGGTCTCTCTGGTTAGACCAGATCTGAGCCTGGGAGCTCTCTGGCTAACTAG
GGAACCCACTGCTTAAGCCTCAATAAAGCTTGCCTTGAGTGCTTCAAGTAGTGTGTGCCCGTCTGTTGTG
TGACTCTGGTAACTAGAGATCCCTCAGACCCTTTTAGTCAGTGTGGAAAATCTCTAGCAGTGGCGCCCGA
ACAGGGACTTGAAAGCGAAAGGGAAACCAGAGGAGCTCTCTCGACGCAGGACTCGGCTTGCTGAAGCGCG
CACGGCAAGAGGCGAGGGGCGGCGACTGGTGAGTACGCCAAAAATTTTGACTAGCGGAGGCTAGAAGGAG
AGAGATGGGTGCGAGAGCGTCAGTATTAAGCGGGGGAGAATTAGATCGCGATGGGAAAAAATTCGGTTAA
GGCCAGGGGGAAAGAAAAAATATAAATTAAAACATATAGTATGGGCAAGCAGGGAGCTAGAACGATTCGC
AGTTAATCCTGGCCTGTTAGAAACATCAGAAGGCTGTAGACAAATACTGGGACAGCTACAACCATCCCTT
CAGACAGGATCAGAAGAACTTAGATCATTATATAATACAGTAGCAACCCTCTATTGTGTGCATCAAAGGA
TAGAGATAAAAGACACCAAGGAAGCTTTAGACAAGATAGAGGAAGAGCAAAACAAAAGTAAGACCACCGC
ACAGCAAGCGGCCGCTGATCTTCAGACCTGGAGGAGGAGATATGAGGGACAATTGGAGAAGTGAATTATA
TAAATATAAAGTAGTAAAAATTGAACCATTAGGAGTAGCACCCACCAAGGCAAAGAGAAGAGTGGTGCAG
AGAGAAAAAAGAGCAGTGGGAATAGGAGCTTTGTTCCTTGGGTTCTTGGGAGCAGCAGGAAGCACTATGG
GCGCAGCGTCAATGACGCTGACGGTACAGGCCAGACAATTATTGTCTGGTATAGTGCAGCAGCAGAACAA
TTTGCTGAGGGCTATTGAGGCGCAACAGCATCTGTTGCAACTCACAGTCTGGGGCATCAAGCAGCTCCAG
GCAAGAATCCTGGCTGTGGAAAGATACCTAAAGGATCAACAGCTCCTGGGGATTTGGGGTTGCTCTGGAA
AACTCATTTGCACCACTGCTGTGCCTTGGAATGCTAGTTGGAGTAATAAATCTCTGGAACAGATTTGGAA
TCACACGACCTGGATGGAGTGGGACAGAGAAATTAACAATTACACAAGCTTAATACACTCCTTAATTGAA
GAATCGCAAAACCAGCAAGAAAAGAATGAACAAGAATTATTGGAATTAGATAAATGGGCAAGTTTGTGGA
ATTGGTTTAACATAACAAATTGGCTGTGGTATATAAAATTATTCATAATGATAGTAGGAGGCTTGGTAGG
TTTAAGAATAGTTTTTGCTGTACTTTCTATAGTGAATAGAGTTAGGCAGGGATATTCACCATTATCGTTT
CAGACCCACCTCCCAACCCCGAGGGGACCCGACAGGCCCGAAGGAATAGAAGAAGAAGGTGGAGAGAGAG
ACAGAGACAGATCCATTCGATTAGTGAACGGATCGGCACTGCGTGCGCCAATTCTGCAGACAAATGGCAG
TATTCATCCACAATTTTAAAAGAAAAGGGGGGATTGGGGGGTACAGTGCAGGGGAAAGAATAGTAGACAT
AATAGCAACAGACATACAAACTAAAGAATTACAAAAACAAATTACAAAAATTCAAAATTTTCGGGTTTAT
TACAGGG
Features (pLannotate 1.2.2; 31 found; start..end, strand, type, name):
     28..242     +  protein_bind   tetracycline response element (fragment): contains seven copies of the tetracycline operator tetO tetracycline repressor TetR
    260..298     +  promoter       minimal CMV promoter: human cytomegalovirus (CMV) immediate early promoter
    608..1801    +  CDS            Wt1 (fragment): WT1_MOUSE - Also known as Wt-1. Experimental evidence at protein level: Swiss-Prot protein existence level 1. Transcription factor that plays an important role in cellular development and cell survival (PubMed:16467207, PubMed:16920711, PubMed:17537799). Recognizes and binds to the DNA sequence 5'- GCG(T/G)GGGCG-3' (By similarity). Regulates the expression of numerous target genes, including EPO (PubMed:16467207). Plays an essential role for development of the urogenital system. It has a tumor suppressor as well as an oncogenic role in tumor formation. Function may be isoform- specific: isofor
   1811..1835    +  misc_feature   MCS (fragment): pBluescript multiple cloning site
   1835..2423    +  misc_feature   WPRE: woodchuck hepatitis virus posttranscriptional regulatory element
   2360..2941    +  CDS            nef (fragment): NEF_HV1H2 - Experimental evidence at protein level: Swiss-Prot protein existence level 1. Extracellular Nef protein targets CD4(+) T-lymphocytes for apoptosis by interacting with CXCR4 surface receptors. From Human immunodeficiency virus type 1 group M subtype B (isolate HXB2) (HIV-1).
   2948..3128    +  LTR            5' LTR (truncated): truncated 5' long terminal repeat (LTR) from HIV-1
   3160..3384    +  polyA_signal   bGH poly(A) signal: bovine growth hormone polyadenylation signal
   3388..3409    +  promoter       SV40 promoter (fragment): SV40 enhancer and early promoter
   3430..3858    +  rep_origin     f1 ori (sequence partly withheld): f1 bacteriophage origin of replication; arrow indicates direction of (+) strand synthesis
   3872..4201    +  promoter       SV40 promoter: SV40 enhancer and early promoter
   4249..4296    +  promoter       EM7 promoter: synthetic bacterial promoter&nbsp
   4315..4689    +  CDS            BleoR: antibiotic-binding protein; Sh ble from Streptoalloteichus hindustanus; confers resistance to bleomycin, phleomycin, and Zeocin™
   4699..4824    +  CDS            ble (fragment): BLE_KLEPN - Experimental evidence at protein level: Swiss-Prot protein existence level 1. Binding protein with a strong affinity to the bleomycin family of antibiotics. Binds to CL990; an antimitotic-antibiotic compound. From Klebsiella pneumoniae.
   4819..4940    +  polyA_signal   SV40 poly(A) signal: SV40 polyadenylation signal
   5013..5029    -  protein_bind   lac operator: The lac repressor binds to the lac operator to inhibit transcription in E. coli. This inhibition can be relieved by adding lactose or isopropyl-β-D-thiogalactopyranoside (IPTG). lac repressor encoded by lacI
   5037..5067    -  promoter       lac promoter: promoter for the E. coli lac operon
   5082..5103    -  protein_bind   CAP binding site: CAP binding activates transcription in the presence of cAMP. E. coli catabolite activator protein
   5116..5208    -  CDS            lacI (fragment): lac repressor; lacI; The lac repressor binds to the lac operator to inhibit transcription in E. coli. This inhibition can be relieved by adding lactose or isopropyl-β-D-thiogalactopyranoside (IPTG).
   5391..5979    -  rep_origin     ori: high-copy-number ColE1/pMB1/pBR322/pUC origin of replication
   6150..7010    -  CDS            AmpR: β-lactamase; bla; confers resistance to ampicillin, carbenicillin, and related antibiotics
   7011..7115    -  promoter       AmpR promoter: bla
   7174..7226    -  misc_feature   bom (fragment): basis of mobility region from pBR322
   7381..7760    +  enhancer       CMV enhancer: human cytomegalovirus immediate early enhancer
   7761..7960    +  promoter       CMV promoter: human cytomegalovirus (CMV) immediate early promoter
   7978..8158    +  LTR            5' LTR (truncated): truncated 5' long terminal repeat (LTR) from HIV-1
   8205..8330    +  misc_feature   HIV-1 Ψ: packaging signal of human immunodeficiency virus type 1
   8314..8677    +  CDS            HIV-1 gag (fragment): gag protein from human immunodeficiency virus 1; gag
   8823..9056    +  misc_feature   RRE: The Rev response element (RRE) of HIV-1 allows for Rev-dependent mRNA export from the nucleus to the cytoplasm.
   9433..9533    +  CDS            Rev (fragment): human immunodeficiency virus 1 (HIV-1) Rev protein; rev; enhances nuclear export of unspliced and incompletely spliced viral mRNAs
   9583..9700    +  misc_feature   cPPT/CTS: central polypurine tract and central termination sequence of HIV-1
