[The description below was written by a language model from this plasmid's Addgene catalogue record, the feature table of its GenBank file and pLannotate feature annotations shown in this document.]
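Description:
FUW-TetO-Wt1 is a doxycycline-inducible HIV-1-based lentiviral transfer vector built on the FUW-TetO backbone for expression of mouse Wt1 in mammalian cells. It is maintained in E. coli through a high-copy ColE1/pUC-type origin with ampicillin resistance. The backbone also carries an f1 origin and an SV40/EM7-driven BleoR (Zeocin resistance) cassette, which lies outside the LTR-flanked region and so would not be transferred with the virus. Viral genomic RNA is transcribed from a CMV enhancer/promoter fused to a truncated 5' LTR. It is followed by the Ψ packaging signal with a gag fragment, the RRE for Rev-dependent nuclear export, and the cPPT/CTS. A truncated 3' LTR backed by a bGH polyadenylation signal closes the unit. Packaging functions must be supplied in trans.

The payload sits between the cPPT and a WPRE, which enhances transcript stability and expression. A tetracycline response element with seven tetO copies is joined to a minimal CMV promoter, so transcription requires a separately delivered tetracycline-controlled transactivator, which this plasmid does not encode. The insert, about 1.5 kb and cloned between EcoRI sites, is the Wt1 open reading frame amplified from testicular extract. The depositor describes it as a genuine -KTS alternative isoform that also lacks amino acids 16–63 relative to the reference protein.

The associated publication concerns direct reprogramming of fibroblasts into embryonic Sertoli-like cells by defined factors, with Wt1, a urogenital-development transcription factor, evidently being one such factor. The sequenced record (9,716 nt) is slightly shorter than the catalogued 9,839 bp, and the accompanying 878 bp GenBank record is partial and unannotated.
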