Addgene plasmid #41082: FUW-TetO-Wt1
Depositing lab: Rudolf Jaenisch. Depositing organization: Whitehead Institute for Biomedical Research. Publication: Direct Reprogramming of Fibroblasts into Embryonic Sertoli-like Cells by Defined Factors. Buganim Y, Itskovich E, Hu YC, Cheng AW, Ganz K, Sarkar S, Fu D, Welstead GG, Page DC, Jaenisch R. Cell Stem Cell. 2012 Sep 7;11(3):373-86. 10.1016/j.stem.2012.07.019 PubMed 22958931.
Backbone
  Vector backbone: FUW-TetO
  Backbone size w/o insert (bp): 8339
  Total vector size (bp): 9839
  Vector type: Mammalian Expression, Lentiviral
Growth in bacteria
  Bacterial resistance: Ampicillin, 100 μg/mL
  Growth temperature: 37°C
  Growth strain: Stbl3
  Copy number: High Copy
Gene/Insert
  Gene/Insert name: Wt1 (-KTS alternative isoform)
  Species: M. musculus (mouse)
  Insert size (bp): 1500
  Entrez Gene: Wt1 (a.k.a. D630046I19Rik, Wt-1)
  Promoter: TetO + minimal CMV
  Cloning method: Restriction Enzyme; 5′ cloning site EcoRI (not destroyed); 3′ cloning site EcoRI (not destroyed)
  Sequencing primers: 5′ CGC CTG GAG ACG CCA TCC ACG CTG; 3′ AGA ATA CCA GTC AAT CTT TCA C
Terms and licenses: Academic/Nonprofit Terms; Industry Terms: Not Available to Industry
Depositor comments: The WT1 ORF in this plasmid was cloned from a testicular extract using the following primers: forward: CTGGACTTCCTCCTGTCGCAGCAG reverse: TCAAAGCGCCAGCTGGAGTTTGGT The Wt1 gene contains a -KTS isoform that is shorter than the known one. This is not just a deletion but rather a real alternative isoform. When compared to the most recent GenBank reference sequence NP_659032.2 the WT1 isoform in this plasmid does not contain amino acids 16-63.
How to cite: FUW-TetO-Wt1 was a gift from Rudolf Jaenisch (Addgene plasmid # 41082 ; http://n2t.net/addgene:41082 ; RRID:Addgene_41082)
