LOCUS       Exported 878 bp ds-DNA linear SYN 02-JUN-2021
DEFINITION  synthetic linear DNA
ACCESSION   .
VERSION     .
KEYWORDS    FUW-TetO-Wt1
SOURCE      synthetic DNA construct
  ORGANISM  synthetic DNA construct
REFERENCE   1 (bases 1 to 878)
  AUTHORS   Buganim Y, Itskovich E, Hu YC, Cheng AW, Ganz K, Sarkar S, Fu D,
            Welstead GG, Page DC, Jaenisch R
  TITLE     Direct Reprogramming of Fibroblasts into Embryonic Sertoli-like
            Cells by Defined Factors.
  JOURNAL   Cell Stem Cell. 2012 Sep 7;11(3):373-86.
  PUBMED    22958931
REFERENCE   2 (bases 1 to 878)
  AUTHORS   .
  TITLE     Direct Submission
  JOURNAL   Exported Jun 2, 2021 from SnapGene Server 1.1.58
            http://www.snapgene.com
FEATURES             Location/Qualifiers
     source          1..878
                     /organism="synthetic DNA construct"
                     /mol_type="other DNA"
ORIGIN
        1 ttttgacctc catagaagac accgggaccg atccagcctc cgcggccccg aattcgccct
       61 tctggacttc ctcctgtcgc aggagccggc ttccacgtgt gtcccggagc cggcgtctca
      121 gcacacgctc cgccgggagc ccgggtgcgt ccagcagccg gagcaacctg gggaccgagg
      181 cccccggagc gcctgggcca agtccagcgc cgagaatccg caggatcgca ggagcggaga
      241 accgtccgca tccgagccgc acctcatggg ttccgacgtg cgggacctga acgcgctgct
      301 gcccgctgtg cctccgccgc caccccactc cttcatcaaa caggagccca gctggggcgg
      361 cgccgagcca cacgaggagc agtgcctgag cgccttcacc ttgcacttct cgggccagtt
      421 caccggtaca gccggggcct gtcgctacgg acccttcggt cctcccccgc ccagccaggc
      481 gtcctcgggc caggccagga tgttccccaa tgcgccctac ctgcccagct gcctggagag
      541 ccagcctacc atccgcaacc aaggatacag cacggtcact ttcgacgggg cgcccagcta
      601 tggccacacg ccctcgcatc acgcggcgca gttccccaac cattccttca aacacgagga
      661 ccccatgggc cagcagggct cgctgggcga gcagcagtac tccgtgccac ctccggtgta
      721 tggctgccac acccctactg acagttgcac aggcagccag gccctgctcc tgaggacgcc
      781 ctacagcagt gacaatttat accaaatgac ctcccagctt gaatgcatga cctggaatca
      841 gatgaaccta ggagctacct taaagggaat ggctgctg
//
